>Addgene plasmid #34827 | pQTEV-C10orf83 | depositor full sequence | sequence record 41906 | Author sequence
CTCGAGAAATCATAAAAAATTTATTTGCTTTGTGAGCGGATAACAATTATAATAGATTCAATTGTGAGCG
GATAACAATTTCACACAGAATTCATTAAAGAGGAGAAATTAACTATGAAACATCACCATCACCATCACCA
TAGCGATTACGACATCCCCACTACTGAGAATCTTTATTTTCAGGGATCCACCCTGACAAAAGGTTCCTTC
ACCTACTCCAGTGGGGAGGAATATCGTGGCGAGTGGAAGGAGGGCCGCAGGCATGGTTTTGGTCAACTGA
TGTTTGCAGATGGTGGCACCTACCTGGGTCATTTTGAGAATGGGCTCTTTAATGGCTTTGGGGTATTGAC
CTTCTCAGATGGTTCAAGGTATGAGGGGGAGTTTGCCCAGGGCAAGTTTAATGGCGTCGGAGTCTTCATT
CGATATGACAACATGACCTTTGAGGGGGAATTTAAAAATGGCAGAGTAGATGGTTTTGGCCTGCTGACTT
TCCCTGATGGTTCTCATGGAATCCCCCGCAATGAAGGTCTCTTTGAGAACAACAAGCTGCTGCGACGTGA
GAAGTGTTCTGCCATTGTTCAGCGGGCCCAGAGCGCCTCCAAGTCAGCCAGAAATCTCACTGCCTGAGCG
GCCGCTCGACCTGCAGCCAAGCTTAATTAGCTGAGCTTGGACTCCTGTTGATAGATCCAGTAATGACCTC
AGAACTCCATCTGGATTTGTTCAGAACGCTCGGTTGCCGCCGGGCGTTTTTTATTGGTGAGAATCCAAGC
TAGCTTGGCGAGATTTTCAGGAGCTAAGGAAGCTAAAATGGAGAAAAAAATCACTGGATATACCACCGTT
GATATATCCCAATGGCATCGTAAAGAACATTTTGAGGCATTTCAGTCAGTTGCTCAATGTACCTATAACC
AGACCGTTCAGCTGGATATTACGGCCTTTTTAAAGACCGTAAAGAAAAATAAGCACAAGTTTTATCCGGC
CTTTATTCACATTCTTGCCCGCCTGATGAATGCTCATCCGGAATTTCGTATGGCAATGAAAGACGGTGAG
CTGGTGATATGGGATAGTGTTCACCCTTGTTACACCGTTTTCCATGAGCAAACTGAAACGTTTTCATCGC
TCTGGAGTGAATACCACGACGATTTCCGGCAGTTTCTACACATATATTCGCAAGATGTGGCGTGTTACGG
TGAAAACCTGGCCTATTTCCCTAAAGGGTTTATTGAGAATATGTTTTTCGTCTCAGCCAATCCCTGGGTG
AGTTTCACCAGTTTTGATTTAAACGTGGCCAATATGGACAACTTCTTCGCCCCCGTTTTCACCATGGGCA
AATATTATACGCAAGGCGACAAGGTGCTGATGCCGCTGGCGATTCAGGTTCATCATGCCGTTTGTGATGG
CTTCCATGTCGGCAGAATGCTTAATGAATTACAACAGTACTGCGATGAGTGGCAGGGCGGGGCGTAATTT
TTTTAAGGCAGTTATTGGTGCCCTTAAACGCCTGGGGTAATGACTCTCTAGCTTGAGGCATCAAATAAAA
CGAAAGGCTCAGTCGAAAGACTGGGCCTTTCGTTTTATCTGTTGTTTGTCGGTGAACGCTCTCCTGAGTA
GGACAAATCCGCCCTCTAGATTACGTGCAGTCGATGATAAGCTGTCAAACATGAGAATTGTGCCTAATGA
GTGAGCTAACTTACATTAATTGCGTTGCGCTCACTGCCCGCTTTCCAGTCGGGAAACCTGTCGTGCCAGC
TGCATTAATGAATCGGCCAACGCGCGGGGAGAGGCGGTTTGCGTATTGGGCGCCAGGGTGGTTTTTCTTT
TCACCAGTGAGACGGGCAACAGCTGATTGCCCTTCACCGCCTGGCCCTGAGAGAGTTGCAGCAAGCGGTC
CACGCTGGTTTGCCCCAGCAGGCGAAAATCCTGTTTGATGGTGGTTAACGGCGGGATATAACATGAGCTG
TCTTCGGTATCGTCGTATCCCACTACCGAGATATCCGCACCAACGCGCAGCCCGGACTCGGTAATGGCGC
GCATTGCGCCCAGCGCCATCTGATCGTTGGCAACCAGCATCGCAGTGGGAACGATGCCCTCATTCAGCAT
TTGCATGGTTTGTTGAAAACCGGACATGGCACTCCAGTCGCCTTCCCGTTCCGCTATCGGCTGAATTTGA
TTGCGAGTGAGATATTTATGCCAGCCAGCCAGACGCAGACGCGCCGAGACAGAACTTAATGGGCCCGCTA
ACAGCGCGATTTGCTGGTGACCCAATGCGACCAGATGCTCCACGCCCAGTCGCGTACCGTCTTCATGGGA
GAAAATAATACTGTTGATGGGTGTCTGGTCAGAGACATCAAGAAATAACGCCGGAACATTAGTGCAGGCA
GCTTCCACAGCAATGGCATCCTGGTCATCCAGCGGATAGTTAATGATCAGCCCACTGACGCGTTGCGCGA
GAAGATTGTGCACCGCCGCTTTACAGGCTTCGACGCCGCTTCGTTCTACCATCGACACCACCACGCTGGC
ACCCAGTTGATCGGCGCGAGATTTAATCGCCGCGACAATTTGCGACGGCGCGTGCAGGGCCAGACTGGAG
GTGGCAACGCCAATCAGCAACGACTGTTTGCCCGCCAGTTGTTGTGCCACGCGGTTGGGAATGTAATTCA
GCTCCGCCATCGCCGCTTCCACTTTTTCCCGCGTTTTCGCAGAAACGTGGCTGGCCTGGTTCACCACGCG
GGAAACGGTCTGATAAGAGACACCGGCATACTCTGCGACATCGTATAACGTTACTGGTTTCACATTCACC
ACCCTGAATTGACTCTCTTCCGGGCGCTATCATGCCATACCGCGAAAGGTTTTGCACCATTCGATGGTGT
CGGAATTTCGGGCAGCGTTGGGTCCTGGCCACGGGTGCGCATGATCTAGAGCTGCCTCGCGCGTTTCGGT
GATGACGGTGAAAACCTCTGACACATGCAGCTCCCGGAGACGGTCACAGCTTGTCTGTAAGCGGATGCCG
GGAGCAGACAAGCCCGTCAGGGCGCGTCAGCGGGTGTTGGCGGGTGTCGGGGCGCAGCCATGACCCAGTC
ACGTAGCGATAGCGGAGTGTATACTGGCTTAACTATGCGGCATCAGAGCAGATTGTACTGAGAGTGCACC
ACATGCGGTGTGAAATACCGCACAGATGCGTAAGGAGAAAATACCGCATCAGGCGCTCTTCCGCTTCCTC
GCTCACTGACTCGCTGCGCTCGGTCGTTCGGCTGCGGCGAGCGGTATCAGCTCACTCAAAGGCGGTAATA
CGGTTATCCACAGAATCAGGGGATAACGCAGGAAAGAACATGTGAGCAAAAGGCCAGCAAAAGGCCAGGA
ACCGTAAAAAGGCCGCGTTGCTGGCGTTTTTCCATAGGCTCCGCCCCCCTGACGAGCATCACAAAAATCG
ACGCTCAAGTCAGAGGTGGCGAAACCCGACAGGACTATAAAGATACCAGGCGTTTCCCCCTGGAAGCTCC
CTCGTGCGCTCTCCTGTTCCGACCCTGCCGCTTACCGGATACCTGTCCGCCTTTCTCCCTTCGGGAAGCG
TGGCGCTTTCTCATAGCTCACGCTGTAGGTATCTCAGTTCGGTGTAGGTCGTTCGCTCCAAGCTGGGCTG
TGTGCACGAACCCCCCGTTCAGCCCGACCGCTGCGCCTTATCCGGTAACTATCGTCTTGAGTCCAACCCG
GTAAGACACGACTTATCGCCACTGGCAGCAGCCACTGGTAACAGGATTAGCAGAGCGAGGTATGTAGGCG
GTGCTACAGAGTTCTTGAAGTGGTGGCCTAACTACGGCTACACTAGAAGGACAGTATTTGGTATCTGCGC
TCTGCTGAAGCCAGTTACCTTCGGAAAAAGAGTTGGTAGCTCTTGATCCGGCAAACAAACCACCGCTGGT
AGCGGTGGTTTTTTTGTTTGCAAGCAGCAGATTACGCGCAGAAAAAAAGGATCTCAAGAAGATCCTTTGA
TCTTTTCTACGGGGTCTGACGCTCAGTGGAACGAAAACTCACGTTAAGGGATTTTGGTCATGAGATTATC
AAAAAGGATCTTCACCTAGATCCTTTTAAATTAAAAATGAAGTTTTAAATCAATCTAAAGTATATATGAG
TAAACTTGGTCTGACAGTTACCAATGCTTAATCAGTGAGGCACCTATCTCAGCGATCTGTCTATTTCGTT
CATCCATAGTTGCCTGACTCCCCGTCGTGTAGATAACTACGATACGGGAGGGCTTACCATCTGGCCCCAG
TGCTGCAATGATACCGCGAGACCCACGCTCACCGGCTCCAGATTTATCAGCAATAAACCAGCCAGCCGGA
AGGGCCGAGCGCAGAAGTGGTCCTGCAACTTTATCCGCCTCCATCCAGTCTATTAATTGTTGCCGGGAAG
CTAGAGTAAGTAGTTCGCCAGTTAATAGTTTGCGCAACGTTGTTGCCATTGCTACAGGCATCGTGGTGTC
ACGCTCGTCGTTTGGTATGGCTTCATTCAGCTCCGGTTCCCAACGATCAAGGCGAGTTACATGATCCCCC
ATGTTGTGCAAAAAAGCGGTTAGCTCCTTCGGTCCTCCGATCGTTGTCAGAAGTAAGTTGGCCGCAGTGT
TATCACTCATGGTTATGGCAGCACTGCATAATTCTCTTACTGTCATGCCATCCGTAAGATGCTTTTCTGT
GACTGGTGAGTACTCAACCAAGTCATTCTGAGAATAGTGTATGCGGCGACCGAGTTGCTCTTGCCCGGCG
TCAATACGGGATAATACCGCGCCACATAGCAGAACTTTAAAAGTGCTCATCATTGGAAAACGTTCTTCGG
GGCGAAAACTCTCAAGGATCTTACCGCTGTTGAGATCCAGTTCGATGTAACCCACTCGTGCACCCAACTG
ATCTTCAGCATCTTTTACTTTCACCAGCGTTTCTGGGTGAGCAAAAACAGGAAGGCAAAATGCCGCAAAA
AAGGGAATAAGGGCGACACGGAAATGTTGAATACTCATACTCTTCCTTTTTCAATATTATTGAAGCATTT
ATCAGGGTTATTGTCTCATGAGCGGATACATATTTGAATGTATTTAGAAAAATAAACAAATAGGGGTTCC
GCGCACATTTCCCCGAAAAGTGCCACCTGACGTCTAAGAAACCATTATTATCATGACATTAACCTATAAA
AATAGGCGTATCACGAGGCCCTTTCGTCTTCAC
Features (pLannotate 1.2.2; 18 found; start..end, strand, type, name):
     10..54      +  promoter       T5 promoter: bacteriophage T5 promoter for E. coli RNA polymerase, with embedded lac operator
     62..78      +  protein_bind   lac operator: The lac repressor binds to the lac operator to inhibit transcription in E. coli. This inhibition can be relieved by adding lactose or isopropyl-β-D-thiogalactopyranoside (IPTG). lac repressor encoded by lacI
    121..141     +  CDS            7xHis: 6xHis affinity tag
    165..185     +  CDS            capTEV™ (fragment): composite tag for in vivo biotinylation, TEV protease cleavage, and 6xHis tagging
    190..624     +  CDS            MORN4: MORN4_HUMAN - Also known as C10orf83. Experimental evidence at protein level: Swiss-Prot protein existence level 1. Plays a role in promoting axonal degeneration following neuronal injury by toxic insult or trauma. From Homo sapiens (Human).
    670..764     +  terminator     lambda t0 terminator: transcription terminator from phage lambda
    779..807     +  promoter       cat promoter (fragment): promoter of the E. coli cat gene encoding chloramphenicol acetyltransferase
    808..1464    +  CDS            cat: CAT_ECOLX - Experimental evidence at protein level: Swiss-Prot protein existence level 1. This enzyme is an effector of chloramphenicol resistance in bacteria. From Escherichia coli. This protein is used as a marker in many commonly used cloning vectors, such as pACYC184.
   1532..1618    +  terminator     rrnB T1 terminator: Escherichia coli rrnB; transcription terminator T1 from the E. coli rrnB gene
   1641..1658    -  promoter       tet promoter (fragment): E. coli promoter for tetracycline efflux protein gene
   1677..1698    -  protein_bind   CAP binding site: CAP binding activates transcription in the presence of cAMP. E. coli catabolite activator protein
   1711..2793    -  CDS            lacI: lac repressor; lacI; The lac repressor binds to the lac operator to inhibit transcription in E. coli. This inhibition can be relieved by adding lactose or isopropyl-β-D-thiogalactopyranoside (IPTG).
   2794..2871    -  promoter       lacIq promoter: lacI (mutant); In the lacIq allele, a single base change in the promoter boosts expression of the lacI gene about 10-fold.
   2920..2961    +  CDS            rop (fragment): Rop protein, which maintains plasmids at low copy number; rop
   3063..3203    +  misc_feature   bom: basis of mobility region from pBR322
   3389..3977    -  rep_origin     ori: high-copy-number ColE1/pMB1/pBR322/pUC origin of replication
   4148..5008    -  CDS            AmpR: β-lactamase; bla; confers resistance to ampicillin, carbenicillin, and related antibiotics
   5009..5113    -  promoter       AmpR promoter: bla
