[The description below was written by a language model from this plasmid's Addgene catalogue record and pLannotate feature annotations shown in this document.]
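Description:
pQTEV-C10orf83 is a bacterial expression plasmid that carries the human C10orf83 open reading frame, now annotated as MORN4, in the pQTEV backbone, a derivative of Qiagen pQE-2. The full construct is about 5.2 kb. It replicates in E. coli from a ColE1/pMB1-type origin, with a neighbouring pBR322 bom region and only a fragment of rop, and is selected through the β-lactamase gene (ampicillin resistance). A cat coding sequence with a partial cat promoter sits downstream of the expression cassette, but the depositor states that this chloramphenicol resistance sequence is inactive, so it should not be treated as a marker.

Expression is driven by the phage T5 promoter, which is recognised by E. coli RNA polymerase. An embedded lac operator and a second one downstream of the promoter control it. The plasmid also encodes lac repressor from a lacIq promoter, so the cassette is held off until induction with IPTG without relying on a host repressor supply. The reading frame begins with an N-terminal 7xHis tag and a TEV protease cleavage site, both contributed by the backbone. The insert follows, cloned between BamHI and NotI sites that remain intact, and the lambda t0 terminator ends the transcript. An rrnB T1 terminator lies after the cat region. The tag arrangement allows metal-affinity purification followed by removal of the tag with TEV protease.

The clone belongs to a structural genomics catalogue of human protein expression clones intended for recombinant protein production. It is supplied in the Rosetta strain, which also carries the separate chloramphenicol-resistant pRARE plasmid providing rare tRNAs to support overexpression.
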