Addgene plasmid #34827: pQTEV-C10orf83
Depositing lab: Konrad Buessow. Depositing organization: Max Planck Institute for Molecular Genetics. Publication: Structural genomics of human proteins--target selection and generation of a public catalogue of expression clones. Bussow K, Scheich C, Sievert V, Harttig U, Schultz J, Simon B, Bork P, Lehrach H, Heinemann U. Microb Cell Fact. 2005 Jul 5;4:21. doi: 10.1186/1475-2859-4-21. PubMed 15998469.
Backbone
  Vector backbone: pQTEV
  Backbone size w/o insert (bp): 4700
  Vector type: Bacterial Expression
Growth in bacteria
  Bacterial resistance: Ampicillin, 100 μg/mL
  Growth temperature: 37°C
  Growth strain: Rosetta
  Copy number: Unknown
Gene/Insert
  Gene/Insert name: C10orf83 (alt names: DKFZp547F0615; PSFEp250H085)
  Species: H. sapiens (human)
  Insert size (bp): 513
  GenBank ID: CAD38849 DQ000574
  Entrez Gene: MORN4 (a.k.a. RP11-548K23.4, C10orf83, bA548K23.4)
  Tag / fusion protein: His (N terminal on backbone); TEV (N terminal on backbone)
  Cloning method: Restriction Enzyme; 5′ cloning site BamHI (not destroyed); 3′ cloning site NotI (not destroyed)
  Sequencing primers: 5′ TGAGCGGATAACAATTTCACACAG; 3′ GGCAACCGAGCGTTCTGAAC
Terms and licenses: Academic/Nonprofit Terms; Industry Terms: Not Available to Industry
Depositor comments: The vector pQTEV is derived from Qiagen pQE-2 and contains an inactive chloramphenicol resistance gene sequence. The Rosetta bacterial strain contains an additional plasmid. The second plasmid, pRARE, provides rare tRNAs for overexpression of recombinant proteins. It has 4694 bp and is chloramphenicol resistence.
How to cite: pQTEV-C10orf83 was a gift from Konrad Buessow (Addgene plasmid # 34827 ; http://n2t.net/addgene:34827 ; RRID:Addgene_34827)
