>Addgene plasmid #34827 | pQTEV-C10orf83 | addgene partial sequence | sequence record 61109 | pQE-Fwd 5'-CCCGAAAAGTGCCACCTG-3'
AAATAGGCGTATCACGAGGCCCTTTCGTCTTCACCTCGAGAAATCATAAAAAATTTATTTGCTTTGTGAG
CGGATAACAATTATAATAGATTCAATTGTGAGCGGATAACAATTTCACACAGAATTCATTAAAGAGGAGA
AATTAACTATGAAACATCACCATCACCATCACCATAGCGATTACGACATCCCCACTACTGAGAATCTTTA
TTTTCAGGGATCCACCCTGACAAAAGGTTCCTTCACCTACTCCAGTGGGGAGGAATATCGTGGCGAGTGG
AAGGAGGGCCGCAGGCATGGTTTTGGTCAACTGATGTTTGCAGATGGTGGCACCTACCTGGGTCATTTTG
AGAATGGGCTCTTTAATGGCTTTGGGGTATTGACCTTCTCAGATGGTTCAAGGTATGAGGGGGAGTTTGC
CCAGGGCAAGTTTAATGGCGTCGGAGTCTTCATTCGATATGACAACATGACCTTTGAGGGGGAATTTAAA
AATGGCAGAGTAGATGGTTTTGGCCTGCTGACTTTCCCTGATGGTTCTCATGGAATCCCCCGCAATGAAG
GTCTCTTTGAGAACAACAAGCTGCTGCGACGTGAGAAGTGTTCTGCCATTGTTCAGCGGGCCCAGAGCGC
CTCCAAGTCAGCCAGAAATCTCACTGCCTGAGCGGCCGCTCGACCTGCAGCCAAGCTTAATTAGCTGAGC
TTGGACTCCTGTTGATAGATCCAGTAATGACCTCAGAACTCCATCTGGATTTGTTCAGAACGCTCGGTTG
CCGCCGGGCGTTTTTTATTGGTGAGAATCCAAGCTAGCTTGGCGAGATTTTCAGGAGCTAAGGAAGCTAA
AATGG
